Addgene plasmid #75727: JAK2 gRNA (BRDN0001147052)
Purpose: 3rd generation lentiviral gRNA plasmid targeting human JAK2
Depositing lab: John Doench & David Root. Depositing organization: Broad Institute. Publication: Optimized sgRNA design to maximize activity and minimize off-target effects of CRISPR-Cas9. Doench JG, Fusi N, Sullender M, Hegde M, Vaimberg EW, Donovan KF, Smith I, Tothova Z, Wilen C, Orchard R, Virgin HW, Listgarten J, Root DE. Nat Biotechnol. 2016 Jan 18. doi: 10.1038/nbt.3437. PubMed 26780180.
Backbone
  Vector backbone: lentiGuide-Puro
  Backbone manufacturer: Zhang Lab (Addgene plasmid # 52963)
  Vector type: Mammalian Expression, Lentiviral, CRISPR
  Selectable markers: Puromycin
Growth in bacteria
  Bacterial resistance: Ampicillin, 100 μg/mL
  Growth temperature: 37°C
  Growth strain: DH5alpha
  Copy number: High Copy
Gene/Insert
  Gene/Insert name: JAK2 (alt names: JAK2; NM_004972.3)
  gRNA/shRNA sequence: AATGAAGAGTACAACCTCAG
  Species: H. sapiens (human)
  Entrez Gene: JAK2 (a.k.a. JTK10)
  Promoter: hU6
  Cloning method: Unknown
  Sequencing primers: 5′ U6-F; 3′ pS2-R
Terms and licenses: Academic/Nonprofit Terms; Industry Terms: Not Available to Industry
Depositor comments: The gRNA was designed to target the following Genbank reference sequence(s): NM_004972.3. Note that this plasmid does NOT contain Cas9. It should be used in conjunction with lentiCas9-Blast (Addgene #52962) or otherwise with cell lines already expressing Cas9. Browse the full kinome gRNA library at http://www.addgene.org/pooled-library/broadgpp-human-kinome/ or visit http://www.broadinstitute.org/rnai/public/ for detailed protocols and information.
How to cite: JAK2 gRNA (BRDN0001147052) was a gift from John Doench & David Root (Addgene plasmid # 75727 ; http://n2t.net/addgene:75727 ; RRID:Addgene_75727)
