[The description below was written by a language model from this plasmid's Addgene catalogue record and pLannotate feature annotations shown in this document.]
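Description:
JAK2 gRNA (BRDN0001147052) is a third-generation lentiviral guide RNA plasmid built on the lentiGuide-Puro backbone and designed to target the human JAK2 kinase gene. It is propagated in E. coli as a high-copy plasmid through a ColE1/pUC-type origin with ampicillin selection (β-lactamase). The backbone also carries an f1 origin, an SV40 origin and poly(A) signal, and remnants of lac and T7/T3 cloning-vector sequences. The assembled sequence record is about 8.3 kb.

The lentiviral transfer cassette begins with an RSV promoter fused to a truncated HIV-1 5' LTR, which makes genomic RNA production Tat-independent. This is followed by the Ψ packaging signal with a partial gag sequence and the Rev response element for nuclear export of the unspliced genome. It ends in a ΔU3 self-inactivating 3' LTR. Within this unit, a human U6 RNA polymerase III promoter drives the JAK2-specific 20-nt spacer joined to the Streptococcus pyogenes Cas9 guide scaffold. A cPPT/CTS element, which aids nuclear import of the reverse-transcribed genome, sits downstream of the guide. After it, an EF-1α promoter with its intron A expresses puromycin N-acetyltransferase for selecting transduced mammalian cells, and a WPRE enhances transcript expression.

The plasmid does not encode Cas9, so it must be paired with a separate Cas9 vector or used in cells that already express the nuclease. It is an individual clone from a human kinome guide collection, with the guide chosen using optimized sgRNA design rules. It is suited to CRISPR knockout of JAK2 in human cells by lentiviral delivery.
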