Features (pLannotate 1.2.2; 29 found; start..end, strand, type, name):
     14..80      +  CDS            small t antigen (fragment): SV40 (simian virus 40) small t antigen
    106..317     +  promoter       EF-1α core promoter: core promoter for human elongation factor EF-1α
    318..1256    +  intron         EF-1α intron A: intron upstream of the start codon of human EF-1α
   1278..1877    +  CDS            PuroR (fragment): puromycin N-acetyltransferase; pac from Streptomyces; confers resistance to puromycin
   1893..2481    +  misc_feature   WPRE: woodchuck hepatitis virus posttranscriptional regulatory element
   2532..2551    +  misc_feature   cPPT/CTS (fragment): central polypurine tract and central termination sequence of HIV-1
   2553..2786    +  LTR            3' LTR (ΔU3): self-inactivating 3' long terminal repeat (LTR) from HIV-1
   2864..2985    +  polyA_signal   SV40 poly(A) signal: SV40 polyadenylation signal
   3025..3160    +  rep_origin     SV40 ori: SV40 origin of replication
   3181..3199    -  promoter       T7 promoter: promoter for bacteriophage T7 RNA polymerase
   3207..3362    +  CDS            lacZα (fragment): LacZα fragment of β-galactosidase; lacZ fragment
   3367..3795    +  rep_origin     f1 ori (sequence partly withheld): f1 bacteriophage origin of replication; arrow indicates direction of (+) strand synthesis
   3848..3952    +  promoter       AmpR promoter: bla
   3953..4813    +  CDS            AmpR: β-lactamase; bla; confers resistance to ampicillin, carbenicillin, and related antibiotics
   4984..5572    +  rep_origin     ori: high-copy-number ColE1/pMB1/pBR322/pUC origin of replication
   5755..5847    +  CDS            lacI (fragment): lac repressor; lacI; The lac repressor binds to the lac operator to inhibit transcription in E. coli. This inhibition can be relieved by adding lactose or isopropyl-β-D-thiogalactopyranoside (IPTG).
   5860..5881    +  protein_bind   CAP binding site: CAP binding activates transcription in the presence of cAMP. E. coli catabolite activator protein
   5896..5926    +  promoter       lac promoter: promoter for the E. coli lac operon
   5934..5950    +  protein_bind   lac operator: The lac repressor binds to the lac operator to inhibit transcription in E. coli. This inhibition can be relieved by adding lactose or isopropyl-β-D-thiogalactopyranoside (IPTG). lac repressor encoded by lacI
   5995..6013    +  promoter       T3 promoter: promoter for bacteriophage T3 RNA polymerase
   6041..6267    +  promoter       RSV promoter: Rous sarcoma virus enhancer/promoter
   6268..6448    +  LTR            5' LTR (truncated): truncated 5' long terminal repeat (LTR) from HIV-1
   6495..6620    +  misc_feature   HIV-1 Ψ: packaging signal of human immunodeficiency virus type 1
   6604..6967    +  CDS            HIV-1 gag (fragment): gag protein from human immunodeficiency virus 1; gag
   7113..7346    +  misc_feature   RRE: The Rev response element (RRE) of HIV-1 allows for Rev-dependent mRNA export from the nucleus to the cytoplasm.
   7723..7749    +  CDS            Rev (fragment): human immunodeficiency virus 1 (HIV-1) Rev protein; rev; enhances nuclear export of unspliced and incompletely spliced viral mRNAs
   7753..7993    +  promoter       U6 promoter: RNA polymerase III promoter for human U6 snRNA
   8023..8098    +  misc_RNA       gRNA scaffold: guide RNA scaffold for the Streptococcus pyogenes CRISPR/Cas9 system
   8154..8271    +  misc_feature   cPPT/CTS: central polypurine tract and central termination sequence of HIV-1
>Addgene plasmid #75727 | JAK2 gRNA (BRDN0001147052) | addgene full sequence | sequence record 184448 | Addgene Assembled Sequence
CCCGGGTGCAAAGATGGATAAAGTTTTAAACAGAGAGGAATCTTTGCAGCTAATGGACCTTCTAGGTCTT
GAAAGGAGTGGGAATTGGCTCCGGTGCCCGTCAGTGGGCAGAGCGCACATCGCCCACAGTCCCCGAGAAG
TTGGGGGGAGGGGTCGGCAATTGATCCGGTGCCTAGAGAAGGTGGCGCGGGGTAAACTGGGAAAGTGATG
TCGTGTACTGGCTCCGCCTTTTTCCCGAGGGTGGGGGAGAACCGTATATAAGTGCAGTAGTCGCCGTGAA
CGTTCTTTTTCGCAACGGGTTTGCCGCCAGAACACAGGTAAGTGCCGTGTGTGGTTCCCGCGGGCCTGGC
CTCTTTACGGGTTATGGCCCTTGCGTGCCTTGAATTACTTCCACCTGGCTGCAGTACGTGATTCTTGATC
CCGAGCTTCGGGTTGGAAGTGGGTGGGAGAGTTCGAGGCCTTGCGCTTAAGGAGCCCCTTCGCCTCGTGC
TTGAGTTGAGGCCTGGCCTGGGCGCTGGGGCCGCCGCGTGCGAATCTGGTGGCACCTTCGCGCCTGTCTC
GCTGCTTTCGATAAGTCTCTAGCCATTTAAAATTTTTGATGACCTGCTGCGACGCTTTTTTTCTGGCAAG
ATAGTCTTGTAAATGCGGGCCAAGATCTGCACACTGGTATTTCGGTTTTTGGGGCCGCGGGCGGCGACGG
GGCCCGTGCGTCCCAGCGCACATGTTCGGCGAGGCGGGGCCTGCGAGCGCGGCCACCGAGAATCGGACGG
GGGTAGTCTCAAGCTGGCCGGCCTGCTCTGGTGCCTGGCCTCGCGCCGCCGTGTATCGCCCCGCCCTGGG
CGGCAAGGCTGGCCCGGTCGGCACCAGTTGCGTGAGCGGAAAGATGGCCGCTTCCCGGCCCTGCTGCAGG
GAGCTCAAAATGGAGGACGCGGCGCTCGGGAGAGCGGGCGGGTGAGTCACCCACACAAAGGAAAAGGGCC
TTTCCGTCCTCAGCCGTCGCTTCATGTGACTCCACGGAGTACCGGGCGCCGTCCAGGCACCTCGATTAGT
TCTCGAGCTTTTGGAGTACGTCGTCTTTAGGTTGGGGGGAGGGGTTTTATGCGATGGAGTTTCCCCACAC
TGAGTGGGTGGAGACTGAAGTTAGGCCAGCTTGGCACTTGATGTAATTCTCCTTGGAATTTGCCCTTTTT
GAGTTTGGATCTTGGTTCATTCTCAAGCCTCAGACAGTGGTTCAAAGTTTTTTTCTTCCATTTCAGGTGT
CGTGACGTACGGCCACCATGACCGAGTACAAGCCCACGGTGCGCCTCGCCACCCGCGACGACGTCCCCAG
GGCCGTACGCACCCTCGCCGCCGCGTTCGCCGACTACCCCGCCACGCGCCACACCGTCGATCCGGACCGC
CACATCGAGCGGGTCACCGAGCTGCAAGAACTCTTCCTCACGCGCGTCGGGCTCGACATCGGCAAGGTGT
GGGTCGCGGACGACGGCGCCGCCGTGGCGGTCTGGACCACGCCGGAGAGCGTCGAAGCGGGGGCGGTGTT
CGCCGAGATCGGCCCGCGCATGGCCGAGTTGAGCGGTTCCCGGCTGGCCGCGCAGCAACAGATGGAAGGC
CTCCTGGCGCCGCACCGGCCCAAGGAGCCCGCGTGGTTCCTGGCCACCGTCGGAGTCTCGCCCGACCACC
AGGGCAAGGGTCTGGGCAGCGCCGTCGTGCTCCCCGGAGTGGAGGCGGCCGAGCGCGCCGGGGTGCCCGC
CTTCCTGGAGACCTCCGCGCCCCGCAACCTCCCCTTCTACGAGCGGCTCGGCTTCACCGTCACCGCCGAC
GTCGAGGTGCCCGAAGGACCGCGCACCTGGTGCATGACCCGCAAGCCCGGTGCCTGAACGCGTTAAGTCG
ACAATCAACCTCTGGATTACAAAATTTGTGAAAGATTGACTGGTATTCTTAACTATGTTGCTCCTTTTAC
GCTATGTGGATACGCTGCTTTAATGCCTTTGTATCATGCTATTGCTTCCCGTATGGCTTTCATTTTCTCC
TCCTTGTATAAATCCTGGTTGCTGTCTCTTTATGAGGAGTTGTGGCCCGTTGTCAGGCAACGTGGCGTGG
TGTGCACTGTGTTTGCTGACGCAACCCCCACTGGTTGGGGCATTGCCACCACCTGTCAGCTCCTTTCCGG
GACTTTCGCTTTCCCCCTCCCTATTGCCACGGCGGAACTCATCGCCGCCTGCCTTGCCCGCTGCTGGACA
GGGGCTCGGCTGTTGGGCACTGACAATTCCGTGGTGTTGTCGGGGAAATCATCGTCCTTTCCTTGGCTGC
TCGCCTGTGTTGCCACCTGGATTCTGCGCGGGACGTCCTTCTGCTACGTCCCTTCGGCCCTCAATCCAGC
GGACCTTCCTTCCCGCGGCCTGCTGCCGGCTCTGCGGCCTCTTCCGCGTCTTCGCCTTCGCCCTCAGACG
AGTCGGATCTCCCTTTGGGCCGCCTCCCCGCGTCGACTTTAAGACCAATGACTTACAAGGCAGCTGTAGA
TCTTAGCCACTTTTTAAAAGAAAAGGGGGGACTGGAAGGGCTAATTCACTCCCAACGAAGACAAGATCTG
CTTTTTGCTTGTACTGGGTCTCTCTGGTTAGACCAGATCTGAGCCTGGGAGCTCTCTGGCTAACTAGGGA
ACCCACTGCTTAAGCCTCAATAAAGCTTGCCTTGAGTGCTTCAAGTAGTGTGTGCCCGTCTGTTGTGTGA
CTCTGGTAACTAGAGATCCCTCAGACCCTTTTAGTCAGTGTGGAAAATCTCTAGCAGTACGTATAGTAGT
TCATGTCATCTTATTATTCAGTATTTATAACTTGCAAAGAAATGAATATCAGAGAGTGAGAGGAACTTGT
TTATTGCAGCTTATAATGGTTACAAATAAAGCAATAGCATCACAAATTTCACAAATAAAGCATTTTTTTC
ACTGCATTCTAGTTGTGGTTTGTCCAAACTCATCAATGTATCTTATCATGTCTGGCTCTAGCTATCCCGC
CCCTAACTCCGCCCATCCCGCCCCTAACTCCGCCCAGTTCCGCCCATTCTCCGCCCCATGGCTGACTAAT
TTTTTTTATTTATGCAGAGGCCGAGGCCGCCTCGGCCTCTGAGCTATTCCAGAAGTAGTGAGGAGGCTTT
TTTGGAGGCCTAGGGACGTACCCAATTCGCCCTATAGTGAGTCGTATTACGCGCGCTCACTGGCCGTCGT
TTTACAACGTCGTGACTGGGAAAACCCTGGCGTTACCCAACTTAATCGCCTTGCAGCACATCCCCCTTTC
GCCAGCTGGCGTAATAGCGAAGAGGCCCGCACCGATCGCCCTTCCCAACAGTTGCGCAGCCTGAATGGCG
AATGGG
[124 nt withheld, positions 3367-3490]
C
[91 nt withheld, positions 3492-3582]
A
[49 nt withheld, positions 3584-3632]
CCTTTGACGTTGGAGTCCACGTTCTTT
[37 nt withheld, positions 3660-3696]
ACCCTATCTCGGTCTATTCTTTTGATTTATAAGGGATTTTGCCGATTTCGGCCTATTGGTTAAAAAATGA
GCTGATTTAACAAAAATTTAACGCGAATTTTAACAAAATATTAACGCTTACAATTTAGGTGGCACTTTTC
GGGGAAATGTGCGCGGAACCCCTATTTGTTTATTTTTCTAAATACATTCAAATATGTATCCGCTCATGAG
ACAATAACCCTGATAAATGCTTCAATAATATTGAAAAAGGAAGAGTATGAGTATTCAACATTTCCGTGTC
GCCCTTATTCCCTTTTTTGCGGCATTTTGCCTTCCTGTTTTTGCTCACCCAGAAACGCTGGTGAAAGTAA
AAGATGCTGAAGATCAGTTGGGTGCACGAGTGGGTTACATCGAACTGGATCTCAACAGCGGTAAGATCCT
TGAGAGTTTTCGCCCCGAAGAACGTTTTCCAATGATGAGCACTTTTAAAGTTCTGCTATGTGGCGCGGTA
TTATCCCGTATTGACGCCGGGCAAGAGCAACTCGGTCGCCGCATACACTATTCTCAGAATGACTTGGTTG
AGTACTCACCAGTCACAGAAAAGCATCTTACGGATGGCATGACAGTAAGAGAATTATGCAGTGCTGCCAT
AACCATGAGTGATAACACTGCGGCCAACTTACTTCTGACAACGATCGGAGGACCGAAGGAGCTAACCGCT
TTTTTGCACAACATGGGGGATCATGTAACTCGCCTTGATCGTTGGGAACCGGAGCTGAATGAAGCCATAC
CAAACGACGAGCGTGACACCACGATGCCTGTAGCAATGGCAACAACGTTGCGCAAACTATTAACTGGCGA
ACTACTTACTCTAGCTTCCCGGCAACAATTAATAGACTGGATGGAGGCGGATAAAGTTGCAGGACCACTT
CTGCGCTCGGCCCTTCCGGCTGGCTGGTTTATTGCTGATAAATCTGGAGCCGGTGAGCGTGGGTCTCGCG
GTATCATTGCAGCACTGGGGCCAGATGGTAAGCCCTCCCGTATCGTAGTTATCTACACGACGGGGAGTCA
GGCAACTATGGATGAACGAAATAGACAGATCGCTGAGATAGGTGCCTCACTGATTAAGCATTGGTAACTG
TCAGACCAAGTTTACTCATATATACTTTAGATTGATTTAAAACTTCATTTTTAATTTAAAAGGATCTAGG
TGAAGATCCTTTTTGATAATCTCATGACCAAAATCCCTTAACGTGAGTTTTCGTTCCACTGAGCGTCAGA
CCCCGTAGAAAAGATCAAAGGATCTTCTTGAGATCCTTTTTTTCTGCGCGTAATCTGCTGCTTGCAAACA
AAAAAACCACCGCTACCAGCGGTGGTTTGTTTGCCGGATCAAGAGCTACCAACTCTTTTTCCGAAGGTAA
CTGGCTTCAGCAGAGCGCAGATACCAAATACTGTTCTTCTAGTGTAGCCGTAGTTAGGCCACCACTTCAA
GAACTCTGTAGCACCGCCTACATACCTCGCTCTGCTAATCCTGTTACCAGTGGCTGCTGCCAGTGGCGAT
AAGTCGTGTCTTACCGGGTTGGACTCAAGACGATAGTTACCGGATAAGGCGCAGCGGTCGGGCTGAACGG
GGGGTTCGTGCACACAGCCCAGCTTGGAGCGAACGACCTACACCGAACTGAGATACCTACAGCGTGAGCT
ATGAGAAAGCGCCACGCTTCCCGAAGGGAGAAAGGCGGACAGGTATCCGGTAAGCGGCAGGGTCGGAACA
GGAGAGCGCACGAGGGAGCTTCCAGGGGGAAACGCCTGGTATCTTTATAGTCCTGTCGGGTTTCGCCACC
TCTGACTTGAGCGTCGATTTTTGTGATGCTCGTCAGGGGGGCGGAGCCTATGGAAAAACGCCAGCAACGC
GGCCTTTTTACGGTTCCTGGCCTTTTGCTGGCCTTTTGCTCACATGTTCTTTCCTGCGTTATCCCCTGAT
TCTGTGGATAACCGTATTACCGCCTTTGAGTGAGCTGATACCGCTCGCCGCAGCCGAACGACCGAGCGCA
GCGAGTCAGTGAGCGAGGAAGCGGAAGAGCGCCCAATACGCAAACCGCCTCTCCCCGCGCGTTGGCCGAT
TCATTAATGCAGCTGGCACGACAGGTTTCCCGACTGGAAAGCGGGCAGTGAGCGCAACGCAATTAATGTG
AGTTAGCTCACTCATTAGGCACCCCAGGCTTTACACTTTATGCTTCCGGCTCGTATGTTGTGTGGAATTG
TGAGCGGATAACAATTTCACACAGGAAACAGCTATGACCATGATTACGCCAAGCGCGCAATTAACCCTCA
CTAAAGGGAACAAAAGCTGGAGCTGCAAGCTTAATGTAGTCTTATGCAATACTCTTGTAGTCTTGCAACA
TGGTAACGATGAGTTAGCAACATGCCTTACAAGGAGAGAAAAAGCACCGTGCATGCCGATTGGTGGAAGT
AAGGTGGTACGATCGTGCCTTATTAGGAAGGCAACAGACGGGTCTGACATGGATTGGACGAACCACTGAA
TTGCCGCATTGCAGAGATATTGTATTTAAGTGCCTAGCTCGATACATAAACGGGTCTCTCTGGTTAGACC
AGATCTGAGCCTGGGAGCTCTCTGGCTAACTAGGGAACCCACTGCTTAAGCCTCAATAAAGCTTGCCTTG
AGTGCTTCAAGTAGTGTGTGCCCGTCTGTTGTGTGACTCTGGTAACTAGAGATCCCTCAGACCCTTTTAG
TCAGTGTGGAAAATCTCTAGCAGTGGCGCCCGAACAGGGACTTGAAAGCGAAAGGGAAACCAGAGGAGCT
CTCTCGACGCAGGACTCGGCTTGCTGAAGCGCGCACGGCAAGAGGCGAGGGGCGGCGACTGGTGAGTACG
CCAAAAATTTTGACTAGCGGAGGCTAGAAGGAGAGAGATGGGTGCGAGAGCGTCAGTATTAAGCGGGGGA
GAATTAGATCGCGATGGGAAAAAATTCGGTTAAGGCCAGGGGGAAAGAAAAAATATAAATTAAAACATAT
AGTATGGGCAAGCAGGGAGCTAGAACGATTCGCAGTTAATCCTGGCCTGTTAGAAACATCAGAAGGCTGT
AGACAAATACTGGGACAGCTACAACCATCCCTTCAGACAGGATCAGAAGAACTTAGATCATTATATAATA
CAGTAGCAACCCTCTATTGTGTGCATCAAAGGATAGAGATAAAAGACACCAAGGAAGCTTTAGACAAGAT
AGAGGAAGAGCAAAACAAAAGTAAGACCACCGCACAGCAAGCGGCCGCTGATCTTCAGACCTGGAGGAGG
AGATATGAGGGACAATTGGAGAAGTGAATTATATAAATATAAAGTAGTAAAAATTGAACCATTAGGAGTA
GCACCCACCAAGGCAAAGAGAAGAGTGGTGCAGAGAGAAAAAAGAGCAGTGGGAATAGGAGCTTTGTTCC
TTGGGTTCTTGGGAGCAGCAGGAAGCACTATGGGCGCAGCGTCAATGACGCTGACGGTACAGGCCAGACA
ATTATTGTCTGGTATAGTGCAGCAGCAGAACAATTTGCTGAGGGCTATTGAGGCGCAACAGCATCTGTTG
CAACTCACAGTCTGGGGCATCAAGCAGCTCCAGGCAAGAATCCTGGCTGTGGAAAGATACCTAAAGGATC
AACAGCTCCTGGGGATTTGGGGTTGCTCTGGAAAACTCATTTGCACCACTGCTGTGCCTTGGAATGCTAG
TTGGAGTAATAAATCTCTGGAACAGATTTGGAATCACACGACCTGGATGGAGTGGGACAGAGAAATTAAC
AATTACACAAGCTTAATACACTCCTTAATTGAAGAATCGCAAAACCAGCAAGAAAAGAATGAACAAGAAT
TATTGGAATTAGATAAATGGGCAAGTTTGTGGAATTGGTTTAACATAACAAATTGGCTGTGGTATATAAA
ATTATTCATAATGATAGTAGGAGGCTTGGTAGGTTTAAGAATAGTTTTTGCTGTACTTTCTATAGTGAAT
AGAGTTAGGCAGGGATATTCACCATTATCGTTTCAGACCCACCTCCCAACCCCGAGGGGACCCAGAGAGG
GCCTATTTCCCATGATTCCTTCATATTTGCATATACGATACAAGGCTGTTAGAGAGATAATTAGAATTAA
TTTGACTGTAAACACAAAGATATTAGTACAAAATACGTGACGTAGAAAGTAATAATTTCTTGGGTAGTTT
GCAGTTTTAAAATTATGTTTTAAAATGGACTATCATATGCTTACCGTAACTTGAAAGTATTTCGATTTCT
TGGCTTTATATATCTTGTGGAAAGGACGAAACACCGAATGAAGAGTACAACCTCAGGTTTTAGAGCTAGA
AATAGCAAGTTAAAATAAGGCTAGTCCGTTATCAACTTGAAAAAGTGGCACCGAGTCGGTGCTTTTTTAA
GCTTGGCGTAACTAGATCTTGAGACAAATGGCAGTATTCATCCACAATTTTAAAAGAAAAGGGGGGATTG
GGGGGTACAGTGCAGGGGAAAGAATAGTAGACATAATAGCAACAGACATACAAACTAAAGAATTACAAAA
ACAAATTACAAAAATTCAAAATTTTCGGGTTTATTACAGGGACAGCAGAGATCCACTTTGGCGCCGGCTC
GAGGGGG
