>Addgene plasmid #75727 | JAK2 gRNA (BRDN0001147052) | depositor partial sequence | sequence record 143187 | Target Sequence
AATGAAGAGTACAACCTCAG
