>Addgene plasmid #75727 | JAK2 gRNA (BRDN0001147052) | addgene partial sequence | sequence record 184447 | hU6-F
AATACGTGACGTAGAAAGTAATAATTTCTTGGGTAGTTTGCAGTTTTAAAATTATGTTTTAAAATGGACT
ATCATATGCTTACCGTAACTTGAAAGTATTTCGATTTCTTGGCTTTATATATCTTGTGGAAAGGACGAAA
CACCGAATGAAGAGTACAACCTCAGGTTTTAGAGCTAGAAATAGCAAGTTAAAATAAGGCTAGTCCGTTA
TCAACTTGAAAAAGTGGCACCGAGTCGGTGCTTTTTTAAGCTTGGCGTAACTAGATCTTGAGACAAATGG
CAGTATTCATCCACAATTTTAAAAGAAAAGGGGGGATTGGGGGGTACAGTGCAGGGGAAAGAATAGTAGA
CATAATAGCAACAGACATACAAACTAAAGAATTACAAAAACAAATTACAAAAATTCAAAATTTTCGGGTT
TATTACAGGGACAGCAGAGATCCACTTTGGCGCCGGCTCGAGGGGGCCCGGGTGCAAAGATGGATAAAGT
TTTAAACAGAGAGGAATCTTTGCAGCTAATGGACCTTCTAGGTCTTGAAAGGAGTGGGAATTGGCTCCGG
TGCCCGTCAG
